>Addgene plasmid #240203 | pColE1-MP-mRFP1 | addgene full sequence | sequence record 484246 | Addgene NGS Result
GGCCGCGTTGCTGGCGTTTTTCCATAGGCTCCGCCCCCCTGACGAGCATCACAAAAATCGACGCTCAAGT
CAGAGGTGGCGAAACCCGACAGGACTATAAAGATACCAGGCGTTTCCCCCTGGAAGCTCCCTCGTGCGCT
CTCCTGTTCCGACCCTGCCGCTTACCGGATACCTGTCCGCCTTTCTCCCTTCGGGAAGCGTGGCGCTTTC
TCATAGCTCACGCTGTAGGTATCTCAGTTCGGTGTAGGTCGTTCGCTCCAAGCTGGGCTGTGTGCACGAA
CCCCCCGTTCAGCCCGACCGCTGCGCCTTATCCGGTAACTATCGTCTTGAGTCCAACCCGGTAAGACACG
ACTTATCGCCACTGGCAGCAGCCACTGGTAACAGGATTAGCAGAGCGAGGTATGTAGGCGGTGCTACAGA
GTTCTTGAAGTGGTGGCCTAACTACGGCTACACTAGAAGAACAGTATTTGGTATCTGCGCTCTGCTGAAG
CCAGTTACCTTCGGAAAAAGAGTTGGTAGCTCTTGATCCGGCAAACAAACCACCGCTGGTAGCGGTGGTT
TTTTTGTTTGCAAGCAGCAGATTACGCGCAGAAAAAAAGGATCTCAAGAAGATCCTTTGATCTTTTCTAC
GGGGTCTGACGCTCAGTGGAACGAAAACTCACGTTAAGGGATTTTGGTCATGAGATTATCAAAAAGGATC
TTCACCTAGATCCTTTTAAATTAAAAATGAAGTTTTAAATCAATCTAAAGTATATATGAGTAAACTTGGT
CTGACAGTTACCAATGCTTAATCAGTGAGGCACCTATCTCAGCGATCTGTCTATTTCGTTCATCCATAGT
TGCCTGACTCCCCGTCGTGTAGATAACTACGATACGGGAGGGCTTACCATCTGGCCCCAGTGCTGCAATG
ATACCGCGAGACCCACGCTCACCGGCTCCAGATTTATCAGCAATAAACCAGCCAGCCGGAAGGGCCGAGC
GCAGAAGTGGTCCTGCAACTTTATCCGCCTCCATCCAGTCTATTAATTGTTGCCGGGAAGCTAGAGTAAG
TAGTTCGCCAGTTAATAGTTTGCGCAACGTTGTTGCCATTGCTACAGGCATCGTGGTGTCACGCTCGTCG
TTTGGTATGGCTTCATTCAGCTCCGGTTCCCAACGATCAAGGCGAGTTACATGATCCCCCATGTTGTGCA
AAAAAGCGGTTAGCTCCTTCGGTCCTCCGATCGTTGTCAGAAGTAAGTTGGCCGCAGTGTTATCACTCAT
GGTTATGGCAGCACTGCATAATTCTCTTACTGTCATGCCATCCGTAAGATGCTTTTCTGTGACTGGTGAG
TACTCAACCAAGTCATTCTGAGAATAGTGTATGCGGCGACCGAGTTGCTCTTGCCCGGCGTCAACACGGG
ATAATACCGCGCCACATAGCAGAACTTTAAAAGTGCTCATCATTGGAAAACGTTCTTCGGGGCGAAAACT
CTCAAGGATCTTACCGCTGTTGAGATCCAGTTCGATGTAACCCACTCGTGCACCCAACTGATCTTCAGCA
TCTTTTACTTTCACCAGCGTTTCTGGGTGAGCAAAAACAGGAAGGCAAAATGCCGCAAAAAAGGGAATAA
GGGCGACACGGAAATGTTGAATACTCATACTCTTCCTTTTTCAATATTATTGAAGCATTTATCAGGGTTA
TTGTCTCATGAGCGGATACATATTTGAATGTATTTAGAAAAATAAACAAATAGGGGTTCCGCGCACATTT
CCCCGAAAAGTGCCACCTGACGTCTAAGAAACCATTATTATCATGACATTAACCTATAAAAATAGGCGTA
TCACGAGGCCCTTTCGTCTTCAAGAATTCTGGCGAATCCTCTGACCAGCCAGAAAACGACCTTTCTGTGG
TGAAACCGGATGCTGCAATTCAGAGCGCCAGCAAGTGGGGGACAGCAGAAGACCTGACCGCCGCAGAGTG
GATGTTTGACATGGTGAAGACTATCGCACCATCAGCCAGAAAACCGAATTTTGCTGGGTGGGCTAACGAT
ATCCGCCTGATGCGTGAACGTGACGGACGTAACCACCGCGACATGTGTGTGCTGTTCCGCTGGGCATGCC
AGGACAACTTCTGGTCCGGTAACGTGCTGAGCCCGGCCAAGCTTAGCCCGAAAAGTGCCACCTGTGGCAA
TTCCGACGTCAGCATTTGCGATCATTCACGCAGCGCTTATTCAGTTGCTCACTGCGATGTCATAATCATC
GCTACGAGCTGTGAAAGATGCATAAAGCTCGTACGACGCGTTCGCTCGTCTCCTCACTTCTCCTAACTCT
CACACGTGGCTGCACCGGCCCCCCCCGCTGCCGCGGGCCGTTGACAGTTTCGGGGCCGAAAGGGATTGTA
CGAGCGAATTCATTAAAGAGGAGAAAGGTACCATGGCGAGTAGCGAAGACGTTATCAAAGAGTTCATGCG
TTTCAAAGTTCGTATGGAAGGTTCCGTTAACGGTCACGAGTTCGAAATCGAAGGTGAAGGTGAAGGTCGT
CCGTACGAAGGTACCCAGACCGCTAAACTGAAAGTTACCAAAGGTGGTCCGCTGCCGTTCGCTTGGGACA
TCCTGTCCCCGCAGTTCCAGTACGGTTCCAAAGCTTACGTTAAACACCCGGCTGACATCCCGGACTACCT
GAAACTGTCCTTCCCGGAAGGTTTCAAATGGGAACGTGTTATGAACTTCGAAGACGGTGGTGTTGTTACC
GTTACCCAGGACTCCTCCCTGCAAGACGGTGAGTTCATCTACAAAGTTAAACTGCGTGGTACCAACTTCC
CGTCCGACGGTCCGGTTATGCAGAAAAAAACCATGGGTTGGGAAGCTTCCACCGAACGTATGTACCCGGA
AGACGGTGCTCTGAAAGGTGAAATCAAAATGCGTCTGAAACTGAAAGACGGTGGTCACTACGACGCTGAA
GTTAAAACCACCTACATGGCTAAAAAACCGGTTCAGCTGCCGGGTGCTTACAAAACCGACATCAAACTGG
ACATCACCTCCCACAACGAAGACTACACCATCGTTGAACAGTACGAACGTGCTGAAGGTCGTCACTCCAC
CGGTGCTTAAGGATCCAAACTCGAGTAAGGATCTGTGCTTTTTTTAACGCATGAGAAAGCCCCCGGAAGA
TCACCTTCCGGGGGCTTTTTTATTGCGCGGATCCTTACTCCGTCGACAAGCTTGCGGCCGCACTCGAGGA
ATTCCGACTCAATTAGTTCAGTCAGTTTCAGGATATTAGTCATCTCTACATTGATTATGAGTATTCAGAA
ATTCCTTAAATATTCTGACAAATGCTCTTTCCCTAAACTCCCCCCATAAAAAAACCCGCCGAAGCGGGTT
TTTACGTTATTTGCGGATTAACGATTACTCGTTATCAGAACCGCCCAGACCTGCGTTCAGCAGTTCTGCC
AGGCTGGCAGATGCGTCTTCCGGAATTGATCCGTCGACCGATGCCCTTGAGAGCCTTCAACCCAGTCAGC
TCCTTCCGGTGGGCGCGGGGCATGACTATCGTCGCCGCACTTATGACTGTCTTCTTTATCATGCAACTCG
TAGGACAGGTGCCGGCAGCGCTCTTCCGCTTCCTCGCTCACTGACTCGCTGCGCTCGGTCGTTCGGCTGC
GGCGAGCGGTATCAGCTCACTCAAAGGCGGTAATACGGTTATCCACAGAATCAGGGGATAACGCAGGAAA
GAACATGTGAGCAAAAGGCCAGCAAAAGGCCAGGAACCGTAAAAA
Features (pLannotate 1.2.2; 7 found; start..end, strand, type, name):
     19..607     -  rep_origin     ori: high-copy-number ColE1/pMB1/pBR322/pUC origin of replication
    778..1638    -  CDS            AmpR: β-lactamase; bla; confers resistance to ampicillin, carbenicillin, and related antibiotics
   1639..1743    -  promoter       AmpR promoter: bla
   1845..2153    +  CDS            O (fragment): VRPO_LAMBD - Protein inferred from homology: Swiss-Prot protein existence level 3. Necessary for the bidirectional replication of DNA. It interacts with the ori (origin of replication) region of the genome during the initiation of replication. From Escherichia phage lambda (Bacteriophage lambda).
   2413..3090    +  CDS            mRFP1: monomeric derivative of DsRed (Campbell et al., 2002)
   3462..3594    +  CDS            TcR (fragment): tetracycline efflux protein; tet; confers resistance to tetracycline
   3593..3726    -  rep_origin     RSF ori (fragment): Plasmids containing the RSF 1030 origin of replication can be propagated in E. coli cells that contain additional plasmids with compatible origins.
