[The description below was written by a language model from this plasmid's Addgene catalogue record and pLannotate feature annotations shown in this document.]
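Description:
pColE1-MP-mRFP1 is a small bacterial expression plasmid (about 3.75 kb) built on a pColE1 backbone and designed as a fluorescent reporter for CRISPR activation (CRISPRa) in E. coli. It replicates from a ColE1/pMB1-family origin and is selected with ampicillin through a β-lactamase gene driven by its native bla promoter. The depositor's stated purpose calls it a medium-copy reporter, whereas the catalogue copy-number field and the automated origin annotation both say high copy; the record does not resolve this difference.

The payload is a 678 bp synthetic mRFP1 coding sequence, a monomeric red fluorescent derivative of DsRed, placed under an engineered promoter listed as J3-DA9-UP1-MP1. The record notes that this promoter was sourced from earlier work by another group. It is not annotated as a discrete feature in the table, but presumably lies in the unannotated region upstream of mRFP1. By general CRISPRa design logic, such promoters pair a weak minimal core with upstream target sites, so that a dCas9–scaffold RNA complex recruiting an activator raises transcription and red fluorescence reads out activation strength. The exact architecture of this promoter is not given here.

The feature table also flags short fragments matching the phage lambda O protein, a tetracycline efflux gene and an RSF origin. These are partial hits, most likely spacer or leftover backbone sequence rather than functional elements. The plasmid is intended for monitoring metabolite-responsive CRISPRa activity, presumably alongside separate plasmids supplying the CRISPRa components, which it does not itself carry.
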