Addgene plasmid #240203: pColE1-MP-mRFP1
Purpose: Medium copy mRFP1 reporter for monitoring metabolite-responsive CRISPRa activity
Depositing lab: Wilfred Chen. Depositing organization: University of Delaware. Publication: Metabolite-responsive scaffold RNAs for dynamic CRISPR transcriptional regulation. Stohr AM, Hansen H, Richards B, Park H, Goncalves AG, Agrawal A, Blenner M, Chen W. Nucleic Acids Res. 2025 Nov 13;53(21):gkaf1290. doi: 10.1093/nar/gkaf1290. PubMed 41277686.
Backbone
  Vector backbone: pColE1
  Backbone size w/o insert (bp): 3074
  Total vector size (bp): 3753
  Vector type: Bacterial Expression
Growth in bacteria
  Bacterial resistance: Ampicillin, 100 μg/mL
  Growth temperature: 37°C
  Growth strain: DH5alpha
  Copy number: High Copy
Gene/Insert
  Gene/Insert name: mRFP1
  Species: Synthetic
  Insert size (bp): 678
  Promoter: J3-DA9-UP1-MP1
  Cloning method: Gibson Cloning
  Sequencing primers: 5′ None
Resource information
  A portion of this plasmid was derived from a plasmid made by: Engineered promoter sourced from Jesse Zalatan and James Carothers (Burbano, D.A. et al. PNAS, 120, 30, e2220358120, 2023).
Terms and licenses: Academic/Nonprofit Terms; Industry Terms
How to cite: pColE1-MP-mRFP1 was a gift from Wilfred Chen (Addgene plasmid # 240203 ; http://n2t.net/addgene:240203 ; RRID:Addgene_240203)
